Addgene plasmid #15607: Tg-M72(135,163)-LacZpA
Depositing lab: Peter Mombaerts. Depositing organization: Rockefeller University. Publication: Homeodomain binding motifs modulate the probability of odorant receptor gene choice in transgenic mice. Vassalli A, Feinstein P, Mombaerts P. Mol Cell Neurosci. 2011 Feb;46(2):381-96. Epub 2010 Nov 26. 10.1016/j.mcn.2010.11.001 PubMed 21111823.
Backbone
  Vector backbone: pBS
  Backbone size w/o insert (bp): 3000
  Vector type: high copy number
Growth in bacteria
  Bacterial resistance: Ampicillin, 100 μg/mL
  Growth temperature: 37°C
  Growth strain: DH5alpha
  Copy number: High Copy
Gene/Insert
  Gene/Insert name: Tg-M72(135,163)-LacZpA
  Species: M. musculus (mouse)
  Insert size (bp): 5000
  Cloning method: Restriction Enzyme; 5′ cloning site pacI (unknown if destroyed); 3′ cloning site pacI (unknown if destroyed)
  Sequencing primers: 5′ m13; 3′ reverse
Terms and licenses: Academic/Nonprofit Terms; Industry Terms: Not Available to Industry
How to cite: Tg-M72(135,163)-LacZpA was a gift from Peter Mombaerts (Addgene plasmid # 15607 ; http://n2t.net/addgene:15607 ; RRID:Addgene_15607)
