[The description below was written by a language model from this plasmid's Addgene catalogue record.]
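Description:
Tg-M72(135,163)-LacZpA is a mouse transgene construct carried in a pBS (pBluescript-type) high-copy cloning backbone of about 3 kb. It is propagated in standard E. coli cloning strains under ampicillin selection. The backbone serves only as a bacterial carrier for the insert. The record lists no mammalian origin, viral element or mammalian selection marker.

The insert is about 5 kb of mouse-derived sequence cloned between PacI sites, although the record does not say whether those sites remain intact. If they do, this arrangement would allow the transgene to be released from the plasmid as a single fragment. The name indicates a transgene ("Tg") based on the M72 odorant receptor gene, joined to a LacZ reporter (beta-galactosidase) and a polyadenylation signal ("pA"). In such a design, cells that express the transgene can be detected by beta-galactosidase staining. The "(135,163)" in the name presumably specifies a particular variant of the M72 regulatory region, but the record does not define these numbers. It also does not describe the promoter extent, whether the M72 coding sequence is present, or how LacZ is linked to it, and no feature table is available to settle these points.

The associated publication examines how homeodomain binding motifs modulate the probability of odorant receptor gene choice in transgenic mice. The construct therefore appears to be one of a series of M72 reporter transgenes used to generate transgenic mice and test how defined promoter sequences influence receptor expression in olfactory sensory neurons.
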