>Addgene plasmid #15607 | Tg-M72(135,163)-LacZpA | addgene partial sequence | sequence record 21933 | 15607 with M13F
CGAATTGGAGCTCACCGCGGTGGCGGCCGCTCTAGATTAATTAATCTGATATCGAGGGATCTCCATAAGA
GAAGAGGGACAGCTATGACTGGGAGTAGTCAGGAGAGGAGGAAAAATCTGGCTAGTAAAACATGTAAGGA
AAATTTTAGGGATGTTAAAGAAAAAAATAACACAAAACAAAATATAAAAAAAATCTAACCTCAAGTCAAG
GCTTTTCTATGGAATAAGGAATGGACAGCAGGGGGCTGTTTCATATACTGATGACCTCTTTATAGCCAAC
CTTTGTTCATGGCAGCCAGCATATGGGCATATGTTGCCAAACTCTAAACCAAATACTCATTCTGATGTTT
TAAATGATTTGCCCTCCCATATGTCCTTCCGAGTGAGAGACACAAAAAATTCCAACACACTATTGCAATG
AAAATAAATTTCCTTTATTAGCCAGAAGTCAGATGCTCAAGGGGCTTCATGATGTCCCCATAATTTTTGG
CAGAGGGAAAAAGATCTCAGTGGTATTTGTGAGCCAGGGCATTGGCCACACCAGCCACCACCTTCTGATA
GGCAGCCTGCACCTGAGGAGTGTCTAGAACTAGTGGATCCCCCCTGCCCGGTTATTATTATTTTTGACAC
CAGACCAACTGGTAATGGTAGCGACCGGCGCTCAGCTGGAATTCCGCCGATACTGACGGGCTCCAGGAGT
CGTCGCCACCAATCCCCATATGGA
