>Addgene plasmid #15607 | Tg-M72(135,163)-LacZpA | addgene partial sequence | sequence record 21934 | 15607 with M13R
CTCACTAAAGGGGACAAAAGCTGGGTACCGGGCCCCCCCTCGAGTTAATTAAGAATTCGATATCCAGAAA
TTAGCACATATAGGACTGAGGAGTACATACAAGCCAAGACTAATTGTTTCTTTAGAGAGGACCCAGTCCC
CATGTGACTCCTCCCAGGAGATGTTCGGTATATATCTATGTAAACAGAACGCTTGCTCCACTATCATGAT
GATTCCTTTTTCTTAACAGTGCCAGGCCCTTGCAGTAAATTTAGCACTAGATATAAATCCATTTATATTA
TCTGTTTTCAGCATCTGCTAATTGTTGAGACCAAAGGCATCCCTTAAAGTTTCCAGAGGCTCATCACTTC
CCTTCCACAAAGGCCACCATGGCTGAGCCCCGCCAGGAGTTCGACGTGATGGAAGATCATGCTCAGGGGG
ACTACACCCTGCAAGACCAGGAGGGTGACATGGACCCCGGCCTGAAAGAGTCTCCCCTGCAGACCCCGGC
CGATGATGGATCTGAGGAACCAGGCTCTGAAACCTCTGATGCTAAGAGCACTCCGACGGCGGAAGATGCG
ACAGCACCCTTAGTGGATGAGGGAGCCCCCGGTGAGCAGGCGGCCGCTCAGGCCCCCGCGGAGATCCCAG
AAGGAACCGCAGCTGAAGAAGCAGGCATTGGCGACACGTCCAACCTGGAAGACCAAGCTGCCGGACACGT
GACCCAAGCTCGCATGGTCAGTAAAGGCAAAGATGGGACTGGACC
